>Addgene plasmid #109020 | pLenti-X1-Neo-GFP-ATL2 | depositor full sequence | sequence record 205403 | Full Sequence
AGGTGGCACTTTTCGGGGAAATGTGCGCGGAACCCCTATTTGTTTATTTTTCTAAATACATTCAAATATG
TATCCGCTCATGAGACAATAACCCTGATAAATGCTTCAATAATATTGAAAAAGGAAGAGTATGAGTATTC
AACATTTCCGTGTCGCCCTTATTCCCTTTTTTGCGGCATTTTGCCTTCCTGTTTTTGCTCACCCAGAAAC
GCTGGTGAAAGTAAAAGATGCTGAAGATCAGTTGGGTGCACGAGTGGGTTACATCGAACTGGATCTCAAC
AGCGGTAAGATCCTTGAGAGTTTTCGCCCCGAAGAACGTTTTCCAATGATGAGCACTTTTAAAGTTCTGC
TATGTGGCGCGGTATTATCCCGTATTGACGCCGGGCAAGAGCAACTCGGTCGCCGCATACACTATTCTCA
GAATGACTTGGTTGAGTACTCACCAGTCACAGAAAAGCATCTTACGGATGGCATGACAGTAAGAGAATTA
TGCAGTGCTGCCATAACCATGAGTGATAACACTGCGGCCAACTTACTTCTGACAACGATCGGAGGACCGA
AGGAGCTAACCGCTTTTTTGCACAACATGGGGGATCATGTAACTCGCCTTGATCGTTGGGAACCGGAGCT
GAATGAAGCCATACCAAACGACGAGCGTGACACCACGATGCCTGTAGCAATGGCAACAACGTTGCGCAAA
CTATTAACTGGCGAACTACTTACTCTAGCTTCCCGGCAACAATTAATAGACTGGATGGAGGCGGATAAAG
TTGCAGGACCACTTCTGCGCTCGGCCCTTCCGGCTGGCTGGTTTATTGCTGATAAATCTGGAGCCGGTGA
GCGTGGGTCTCGCGGTATCATTGCAGCACTGGGGCCAGATGGTAAGCCCTCCCGTATCGTAGTTATCTAC
ACGACGGGGAGTCAGGCAACTATGGATGAACGAAATAGACAGATCGCTGAGATAGGTGCCTCACTGATTA
AGCATTGGTAACTGTCAGACCAAGTTTACTCATATATACTTTAGATTGATTTAAAACTTCATTTTTAATT
TAAAAGGATCTAGGTGAAGATCCTTTTTGATAATCTCATGACCAAAATCCCTTAACGTGAGTTTTCGTTC
CACTGAGCGTCAGACCCCGTAGAAAAGATCAAAGGATCTTCTTGAGATCCTTTTTTTCTGCGCGTAATCT
GCTGCTTGCAAACAAAAAAACCACCGCTACCAGCGGTGGTTTGTTTGCCGGATCAAGAGCTACCAACTCT
TTTTCCGAAGGTAACTGGCTTCAGCAGAGCGCAGATACCAAATACTGTTCTTCTAGTGTAGCCGTAGTTA
GGCCACCACTTCAAGAACTCTGTAGCACCGCCTACATACCTCGCTCTGCTAATCCTGTTACCAGTGGCTG
CTGCCAGTGGCGATAAGTCGTGTCTTACCGGGTTGGACTCAAGACGATAGTTACCGGATAAGGCGCAGCG
GTCGGGCTGAACGGGGGGTTCGTGCACACAGCCCAGCTTGGAGCGAACGACCTACACCGAACTGAGATAC
CTACAGCGTGAGCTATGAGAAAGCGCCACGCTTCCCGAAGGGAGAAAGGCGGACAGGTATCCGGTAAGCG
GCAGGGTCGGAACAGGAGAGCGCACGAGGGAGCTTCCAGGGGGAAACGCCTGGTATCTTTATAGTCCTGT
CGGGTTTCGCCACCTCTGACTTGAGCGTCGATTTTTGTGATGCTCGTCAGGGGGGCGGAGCCTATGGAAA
AACGCCAGCAACGCGGCCTTTTTACGGTTCCTGGCCTTTTGCTGGCCTTTTGCTCACATGTTCTTTCCTG
CGTTATCCCCTGATTCTGTGGATAACCGTATTACCGCCTTTGAGTGAGCTGATACCGCTCGCCGCAGCCG
AACGACCGAGCGCAGCGAGTCAGTGAGCGAGGAAGCGGAAGAGCGCCCAATACGCAAACCGCCTCTCCCC
GCGCGTTGGCCGATTCATTAATGCAGCTGGCACGACAGGTTTCCCGACTGGAAAGCGGGCAGTGAGCGCA
ACGCAATTAATGTGAGTTAGCTCACTCATTAGGCACCCCAGGCTTTACACTTTATGCTTCCGGCTCGTAT
GTTGTGTGGAATTGTGAGCGGATAACAATTTCACACAGGAAACAGCTATGACCATGATTACGCCAAGCGC
GCAATTAACCCTCACTAAAGGGAACAAAAGCTGGAGCTGCAAGCTTAATGTAGTCTTATGCAATACTCTT
GTAGTCTTGCAACATGGTAACGATGAGTTAGCAACATGCCTTACAAGGAGAGAAAAAGCACCGTGCATGC
CGATTGGTGGAAGTAAGGTGGTACGATCGTGCCTTATTAGGAAGGCAACAGACGGGTCTGACATGGATTG
GACGAACCACTGAATTGCCGCATTGCAGAGATATTGTATTTAAGTGCCTAGCTCGATACATAAACGGGTC
TCTCTGGTTAGACCAGATCTGAGCCTGGGAGCTCTCTGGCTAACTAGGGAACCCACTGCTTAAGCCTCAA
TAAAGCTTGCCTTGAGTGCTTCAAGTAGTGTGTGCCCGTCTGTTGTGTGACTCTGGTAACTAGAGATCCC
TCAGACCCTTTTAGTCAGTGTGGAAAATCTCTAGCAGTGGCGCCCGAACAGGGACTTGAAAGCGAAAGGG
AAACCAGAGGAGCTCTCTCGACGCAGGACTCGGCTTGCTGAAGCGCGCACGGCAAGAGGCGAGGGGCGGC
GACTGGTGAGTACGCCAAAAATTTTGACTAGCGGAGGCTAGAAGGAGAGAGATGGGTGCGAGAGCGTCAG
TATTAAGCGGGGGAGAATTAGATCGCGATGGGAAAAAATTCGGTTAAGGCCAGGGGGAAAGAAAAAATAT
AAATTAAAACATATAGTATGGGCAAGCAGGGAGCTAGAACGATTCGCAGTTAATCCTGGCCTGTTAGAAA
CATCAGAAGGCTGTAGACAAATACTGGGACAGCTACAACCATCCCTTCAGACAGGATCAGAAGAACTTAG
ATCATTATATAATACAGTAGCAACCCTCTATTGTGTGCATCAAAGGATAGAGATAAAAGACACCAAGGAA
GCTTTAGACAAGATAGAGGAAGAGCAAAACAAAAGTAAGACCACCGCACAGCAAGCGGCCGCTGATCTTC
AGACCTGGAGGAGGAGATATGAGGGACAATTGGAGAAGTGAATTATATAAATATAAAGTAGTAAAAATTG
AACCATTAGGAGTAGCACCCACCAAGGCAAAGAGAAGAGTGGTGCAGAGAGAAAAAAGAGCAGTGGGAAT
AGGAGCTTTGTTCCTTGGGTTCTTGGGAGCAGCAGGAAGCACTATGGGCGCAGCGTCAATGACGCTGACG
GTACAGGCCAGACAATTATTGTCTGGTATAGTGCAGCAGCAGAACAATTTGCTGAGGGCTATTGAGGCGC
AACAGCATCTGTTGCAACTCACAGTCTGGGGCATCAAGCAGCTCCAGGCAAGAATCCTGGCTGTGGAAAG
ATACCTAAAGGATCAACAGCTCCTGGGGATTTGGGGTTGCTCTGGAAAACTCATTTGCACCACTGCTGTG
CCTTGGAATGCTAGTTGGAGTAATAAATCTCTGGAACAGATTTGGAATCACACGACCTGGATGGAGTGGG
ACAGAGAAATTAACAATTACACAAGCTTAATACACTCCTTAATTGAAGAATCGCAAAACCAGCAAGAAAA
GAATGAACAAGAATTATTGGAATTAGATAAATGGGCAAGTTTGTGGAATTGGTTTAACATAACAAATTGG
CTGTGGTATATAAAATTATTCATAATGATAGTAGGAGGCTTGGTAGGTTTAAGAATAGTTTTTGCTGTAC
TTTCTATAGTGAATAGAGTTAGGCAGGGATATTCACCATTATCGTTTCAGACCCACCTCCCAACCCCGAG
GGGACCCGACAGGCCCGAAGGAATAGAAGAAGAAGGTGGAGAGAGAGACAGAGACAGATCCATTCGATTA
GTGAACGGATCTCGACGGTATCGGTTAACTTTTAAAAGAAAAGGGGGGATTGGGGGGTACAGTGCAGGGG
AAAGAATAGTAGACATAATAGCAACAGACATACAAACTAAAGAATTACAAAAACAAATTACAAAATTCAA
AATTTTATCGTCCAGTGTGGTGGAATTCTGCAGATATCAACAAGTTTGTACAAAAAAGCAGGCTCCACCA
TGGGAACCGACATTGATTATTGACTAGGCTTTTGCAAAAAGCTTTGCAAAGATGGATAAAGTTTTAAACA
GAGAGGAATCTTTGCAGCTAATGGACCTTCTAGGTCTTGAAAGGAGTGGGAATTGGCTCCGGTGCCCGTC
AGTGGGCAGAGCGCACATCGCCCACAGTCCCCGAGAAGTTGGGGGGAGGGGTCGGCAATTGAACCGGTGC
CTAGAGAAGGTGGCGCGGGGTAAACTGGGAAAGTGATGTCGTGTACTGGCTCCGCCTTTTTCCCGAGGGT
GGGGGAGAACCGTATATAAGTGCAGTAGTCGCCGTGAACGTTCTTTTTCGCAACGGGTTTGCCGCCAGAA
CACAGGTAAGTGCCGTGTGTGGTTCCCGCGGGCCTGGCCTCTTTACGGGTTATGGCCCTTGCGTGCCTTG
AATTACTTCCACCTGGCTGCAGTACGTGATTCTTGATCCCGAGCTTCGGGTTGGAAGTGGGTGGGAGAGT
TCGAGGCCTTGCGCTTAAGGAGCCCCTTCGCCTCGTGCTTGAGTTGAGGCCTGGCCTGGGCGCTGGGGCC
GCCGCGTGCGAATCTGGTGGCACCTTCGCGCCTGTCTCGCTGCTTTCGATAAGTCTCTAGCCATTTAAAA
TTTTTGATGACCTGCTGCGACGCTTTTTTTCTGGCAAGATAGTCTTGTAAATGCGGGCCAAGATCTGCAC
ACTGGTATTTCGGTTTTTGGGGCCGCGGGCGGCGACGGGGCCCGTGCGTCCCAGCGCACATGTTCGGCGA
GGCGGGGCCTGCGAGCGCGGCCACCGAGAATCGGACGGGGGTAGTCTCAAGCTGGCCGGCCTGCTCTGGT
GCCTGGCCTCGCGCCGCCGTGTATCGCCCCGCCCTGGGCGGCAAGGCTGGCCCGGTCGGCACCAGTTGCG
TGAGCGGAAAGATGGCCGCTTCCCGGCCCTGCTGCAGGGAGCTCAAAATGGAGGACGCGGCGCTCGGGAG
AGCGGGCGGGTGAGTCACCCACACAAAGGAAAAGGGCCTTTCCGTCCTCAGCCGTCGCTTCATGTGACTC
CACGGAGTACCGGGCGCCGTCCAGGCACCTCGATTAGTTCTCGAGCTTTTGGAGTACGTCGTCTTTAGGT
TGGGGGGAGGGGTTTTATGCGATGGAGTTTCCCCACACTGAGTGGGTGGAGACTGAAGTTAGGCCAGCTT
GGCACTTGATGTAATTCTCCTTGGAATTTGCCCTTTTTGAGTTTGGATCTTGGTTCATTCTCAAGCCTCA
GACAGTGGTTCAAAGTTTTTTTCTTCCATTTCAGGTGTCGTGAGGAATTAGCTTGGTACTAATACGACTC
ACTATAGGGAGACCCAAGCTGGCTAGGTAAGCTTGGTACCGAGCTCGGATCCATGGTGAGCAAGGGCGAG
GAGCTGTTCACCGGGGTGGTGCCCATCCTGGTCGAGCTGGACGGCGACGTAAACGGCCACAAGTTCAGCG
TGTCCGGCGAGGGCGAGGGCGATGCCACCTACGGCAAGCTGACCCTGAAGTTCATCTGCACCACCGGCAA
GCTGCCCGTGCCCTGGCCCACCCTCGTGACCACCCTGACCTACGGCGTGCAGTGCTTCAGCCGCTACCCC
GACCACATGAAGCAGCACGACTTCTTCAAGTCCGCCATGCCCGAAGGCTACGTCCAGGAGCGCACCATCT
TCTTCAAGGACGACGGCAACTACAAGACCCGCGCCGAGGTGAAGTTCGAGGGCGACACCCTGGTGAACCG
CATCGAGCTGAAGGGCATCGACTTCAAGGAGGACGGCAACATCCTGGGGCACAAGCTGGAGTACAACTAC
AACAGCCACAACGTCTATATCATGGCCGACAAGCAGAAGAACGGCATCAAGGTGAACTTCAAGATCCGCC
ACAACATCGAGGACGGCAGCGTGCAGCTCGCCGACCACTACCAGCAGAACACCCCCATCGGCGACGGCCC
CGTGCTGCTGCCCGACAACCACTACCTGAGCACCCAGTCCGCCCTGAGCAAAGACCCCAACGAGAAGCGC
GATCACATGGTCCTGCTGGAGTTCGTGACCGCCGCCGGGATCACTCTCGGCATGGACGAGCTGTACAAGG
GTGGATCTGGAGGTTCTGGTGGAATGGCGGAGGGGGACGAGGCAGCGCGAGGGCAGCAACCGCACCAGGG
GCTGTGGCGCCGGCGACGGACCAGCGACCCAAGCGCCGCGGTTAACCACGTCTCGTCCACGACCTCCCTA
GGTGAGAATTATGAAGATGATGACCTAGTAAATTCTGATGAGGTTATGAAGAAACCATGTCCAGTACAGA
TTGTTCTTGCTCATGAAGATGACCATAACTTTGAACTTGATGAAGAAGCTTTGGAGCAGATATTGCTACA
GGAGCACATACGAGATCTTAACATAGTAGTGGTATCTGTGGCAGGAGCTTTTCGTAAAGGGAAGTCATTT
CTACTGGACTTCATGCTTAGATACATGTATAACAAGGATTCTCAAAGTTGGATTGGTGGAAACAATGAAC
CATTGACAGGCTTTACATGGCGAGGTGGCTGTGAAAGAGAAACAACAGGCATACAAGTTTGGAATGAAGT
ATTTGTGATTGACAGACCTAATGGAACTAAAGTTGCTGTGCTGCTTATGGATACCCAGGGTGCCTTTGAT
AGCCAGTCAACTATCAAAGACTGTGCAACGGTGTTTGCTCTGAGCACTATGACTAGCTCTGTCCAGGTAT
ATAATCTGTCTCAGAATATTCAAGAAGATGATCTTCAACATTTGCAATTATTTACAGAGTATGGAAGACT
TGCGATGGAAGAAATCTACCAGAAACCATTTCAGACATTAATGTTTTTGATTCGAGATTGGAGCTATCCT
TATGAACATTCATATGGTTTGGAAGGTGGAAAGCAATTTCTTGAAAAGAGATTACAGGTAAAACAAAATC
AACATGAAGAGCTTCAGAATGTAAGGAAGCACATACACAATTGTTTCTCAAATCTTGGTTGCTTCCTTTT
GCCACATCCTGGTCTTAAAGTTGCAACTAATCCTAGTTTTGATGGGAGATTGAAAGATATTGATGAAGAC
TTTAAACGAGAGCTTCGAAATCTGGTTCCATTGCTGCTTGCCCCTGAAAATTTGGTAGAAAAAGAGATAA
GTGGATCTAAAGTCACTTGTAGAGATCTTGTAGAATATTTTAAGGCTTACATCAAAATCTATCAAGGAGA
AGAACTTCCACATCCAAAGTCCATGCTTCAGGCAACAGCTGAAGCTAATAATCTTGCTGCAGTAGCAGGA
GCAAGAGATACCTATTGTAAAAGTATGGAACAGGTATGTGGAGGGGACAAGCCTTACATTGCACCTTCAG
ATCTGGAGCGAAAACACTTGGATCTCAAGGAAGTGGCGATAAAACAATTTCGTTCAGTAAAAAAGATGGG
TGGAGATGAGTTCTGCCGTCGTTATCAGGACCAGCTTGAAGCTGAAATTGAAGAAACCTATGCAAATTTT
ATAAAGCACAATGATGGCAAAAATATCTTCTATGCTGCTCGTACCCCAGCCACACTGTTTGCGGTCATGT
TTGCTATGTATATAATCTCAGGACTGACTGGCTTCATTGGCCTAAACTCTATAGCTGTCTTGTGTAACCT
TGTCATGGGGTTAGCACTGATATTTCTTTGTACTTGGGCATATGTTAAATACTCTGGGGAGTTCAGAGAA
ATTGGAACAGTGATTGATCAGATTGCTGAAACACTATGGGAACAGGTATTGAAGCCCCTGGGTGATAATT
TGATGGAGGAAAACATAAGGCAGTCTGTAACAAACTCTATCAAAGCAGGCCTGACTGACCAGGTGTCTCA
TCATGCCAGATTAAAGACAGACTGATCTAGACCCAGCTTTCTTGTACAAAGTGGTTGATATCCAGCACAG
TGGCGGCCGCTCGACAATCAACCTCTGGATTACAAAATTTGTGAAAGATTGACTGGTATTCTTAACTATG
TTGCTCCTTTTACGCTATGTGGATACGCTGCTTTAATGCCTTTGTATCATGCTATTGCTTCCCGTATGGC
TTTCATTTTCTCCTCCTTGTATAAATCCTGGTTGCTGTCTCTTTATGAGGAGTTGTGGCCCGTTGTCAGG
CAACGTGGCGTGGTGTGCACTGTGTTTGCTGACGCAACCCCCACTGGTTGGGGCATTGCCACCACCTGTC
AGCTCCTTTCCGGGACTTTCGCTTTCCCCCTCCCTATTGCCACGGCGGAACTCATCGCCGCCTGCCTTGC
CCGCTGCTGGACAGGGGCTCGGCTGTTGGGCACTGACAATTCCGTGGTGTTGTCGGGGAAGCTGACGTCC
TTTCCATGGCTGCTCGCCTGTGTTGCCACCTGGATTCTGCGCGGGACGTCCTTCTGCTACGTCCCTTCGG
CCCTCAATCCAGCGGACCTTCCTTCCCGCGGCCTGCTGCCGGCTCTGCGGCCTCTTCCGCGTCTTCGCCT
TCGCCCTCAGACGAGTCGGATCTCCCTTTGGGCCGCCTCCCCGCCTGGACCTGCAGGATTCTGCAGATAT
CCGGACTAGTGATCTAATTCTACCGGGTAGGGGAGGCGCTTTTCCCAAGGCAGTCTGGAGCATGCGCTTT
AGCAGCCCCGCTGGGCACTTGGCGCTACACAAGTGGCCTCTGGCCTCGCACACATTCCACATCCACCGGT
AGGCGCCAACCGGCTCCGTTCTTTGGTGGCCCCTTCGCGCCACCTTCTACTCCTCCCCTAGTCAGGAAGT
TCCCCCCCGCCCCGCAGCTCGCGTCGTGCAGGACGTGACAAATGGAAGTAGCACGTCTCACTAGTCTCGT
GCAGATGGACAGCACCGCTGAGCAATGGAAGCGGGTAGGCCTTTGGGGCAGCGGCCAATAGCAGCTTTGC
TCCTTCGCTTTCTGGGCTCAGAGGCTGGGAAGGGGTGGGTCCGGGGGCGGGCTCAGGGGCGGGCTCAGGG
GCGGGGCGGGCGCCCGAAGGTCCTCCGGAGGCCCGGCATTCTGCACGCTTCAAAAGCGCACGTCTGCCGC
GCTGTTCTCCTCTTCCTCATCTCCGGGCCTTTCGACCTGCAGCCAATATGGGATCGGCCATTGAACAAGA
TGGATTGCACGCAGGTTCTCCGGCCGCTTGGGTGGAGAGGCTATTCGGCTATGACTGGGCACAACAGACA
ATCGGCTGCTCTGATGCCGCCGTGTTCCGGCTGTCAGCGCAGGGGCGCCCGGTTCTTTTTGTCAAGACCG
ACCTGTCCGGTGCCCTGAATGAACTGCAGGACGAGGCAGCGCGGCTATCGTGGCTGGCCACGACGGGCGT
TCCTTGCGCAGCTGTGCTCGACGTTGTCACTGAAGCGGGAAGGGACTGGCTGCTATTGGGCGAAGTGCCG
GGGCAGGATCTCCTGTCATCTCACCTTGCTCCTGCCGAGAAAGTATCCATCATGGCTGATGCAATGCGGC
GGCTGCATACGCTTGATCCGGCTACCTGCCCATTCGACCACCAAGCGAAACATCGCATCGAGCGAGCACG
TACTCGGATGGAAGCCGGTCTTGTCGATCAGGATGATCTGGACGAAGAGCATCAGGGGCTCGCGCCAGCC
GAACTGTTCGCCAGGCTCAAGGCGCGCATGCCCGACGGCGAGGATCTCGTCGTGACCCATGGCGATGCCT
GCTTGCCGAATATCATGGTGGAAAATGGCCGCTTTTCTGGATTCATCGACTGTGGCCGGCTGGGTGTGGC
GGACCGCTATCAGGACATAGCGTTGGCTACCCGTGATATTGCTGAAGAGCTTGGCGGCGAATGGGCTGAC
CGCTTCCTCGTGCTTTACGGTATCGCCGCTCCCGATTCGCAGCGCATCGCCTTCTATCGCCTTCTTGACG
AGTTCTTCTGAACGCGTCGCCCGCCCCACGACCCGCAGCGCCCGACCGAAAGGAGCGCACGACCCCATGC
ATCTCGAGGGCCCGGTACCTTTAAGACCAATGACTTACAAGGCAGCTGTAGATCTTAGCCACTTTTTAAA
AGAAAAGGGGGGACTGGAAGGGCTAGCTCACTCCCAACGAAGACAAGATCTGCTTTTTGCTTGTACTGGG
TCTCTCTGGTTAGACCAGATCTGAGCCTGGGAGCTCTCTGGCTAACTAGGGAACCCACTGCTTAAGCCTC
AATAAAGCTTGCCTTGAGTGCTTCAAGTAGTGTGTGCCCGTCTGTTGTGTGACTCTGGTAACTAGAGATC
CCTCAGACCCTTTTAGTCAGTGTGGAAAATCTCTAGCAGTAGTAGTTCATGTCATCTTATTATTCAGTAT
TTATAACTTGCAAAGAAATGAATATCAGAGAGTGAGAGGAACTTGTTTATTGCAGCTTATAATGGTTACA
AATAAAGCAATAGCATCACAAATTTCACAAATAAAGCATTTTTTTCACTGCATTCTAGTTGTGGTTTGTC
CAAACTCATCAATGTATCTTATCATGTCTGGCTCTAGCTATCCCGCCCCTAACTCCGCCCATCCCGCCCC
TAACTCCGCCCAGTTCCGCCCATTCTCCGCCCCATGGCTGACTAATTTTTTTTATTTATGCAGAGGCCGA
GGCCGCCTCGGCCTCTGAGCTATTCCAGAAGTAGTGAGGAGGCTTTTTTGGAGGCCTAGGGACGTACCCA
ATTCGCCCTATAGTGAGTCGTATTACGCGCGCTCACTGGCCGTCGTTTTACAACGTCGTGACTGGGAAAA
CCCTGGCGTTACCCAACTTAATCGCCTTGCAGCACATCCCCCTTTCGCCAGCTGGCGTAATAGCGAAGAG
GCCCGCACCGATCGCCCTTCCCAACAGTTGCGCAGCCTGAATGGCGAATGGG
[124 nt withheld, positions 11043-11166]
C
[91 nt withheld, positions 11168-11258]
A
[49 nt withheld, positions 11260-11308]
CCTTTGACGTTGGAGTCCACGTTCTTT
[37 nt withheld, positions 11336-11372]
ACCCTATCTCGGTCTATTCTTTTGATTTATAAGGGATTTTGCCGATTTCGGCCTATTGGTTAAAAAATGA
GCTGATTTAACAAAAATTTAACGCGAATTTTAACAAAATATTAACGCTTACAATTT
Features (pLannotate 1.2.2; 33 found; start..end, strand, type, name):
     26..130     +  promoter       AmpR promoter: bla
    131..991     +  CDS            AmpR: β-lactamase; bla; confers resistance to ampicillin, carbenicillin, and related antibiotics
   1162..1750    +  rep_origin     ori: high-copy-number ColE1/pMB1/pBR322/pUC origin of replication
   1933..2025    +  CDS            lacI (fragment): lac repressor; lacI; The lac repressor binds to the lac operator to inhibit transcription in E. coli. This inhibition can be relieved by adding lactose or isopropyl-β-D-thiogalactopyranoside (IPTG).
   2038..2059    +  protein_bind   CAP binding site: CAP binding activates transcription in the presence of cAMP. E. coli catabolite activator protein
   2074..2104    +  promoter       lac promoter: promoter for the E. coli lac operon
   2108..2130    +  protein_bind   lac operator (fragment): The lac repressor binds to the lac operator to inhibit transcription in E. coli. This inhibition can be relieved by adding lactose or isopropyl-β-D-thiogalactopyranoside (IPTG). lac repressor encoded by lacI
   2173..2191    +  promoter       T3 promoter: promoter for bacteriophage T3 RNA polymerase
   2219..2445    +  promoter       RSV promoter: Rous sarcoma virus enhancer/promoter
   2446..2626    +  LTR            5' LTR (truncated): truncated 5' long terminal repeat (LTR) from HIV-1
   2673..2798    +  misc_feature   HIV-1 Ψ: packaging signal of human immunodeficiency virus type 1
   2782..3145    +  CDS            HIV-1 gag (fragment): gag protein from human immunodeficiency virus 1; gag
   3291..3524    +  misc_feature   RRE: The Rev response element (RRE) of HIV-1 allows for Rev-dependent mRNA export from the nucleus to the cytoplasm.
   3901..4001    +  CDS            Rev (fragment): human immunodeficiency virus 1 (HIV-1) Rev protein; rev; enhances nuclear export of unspliced and incompletely spliced viral mRNAs
   4020..4136    +  misc_feature   cPPT/CTS: central polypurine tract and central termination sequence of HIV-1
   4170..4194    +  protein_bind   attB1: mutant version of attB; recombination site for the Gateway® BP reaction BP Clonase™
   4209..4227    +  enhancer       CMV enhancer (fragment): human cytomegalovirus immediate early enhancer
   4252..4318    +  CDS            small t antigen (fragment): SV40 (simian virus 40) small t antigen
   4325..5503    +  promoter       EF-1α promoter: strong constitutive promoter for human elongation factor EF-1α
   5520..5538    +  promoter       T7 promoter: promoter for bacteriophage T7 RNA polymerase
   5583..6299    +  CDS            EGFP: EGFP is a basic (constitutively fluorescent) green fluorescent protein published in 1996, derived from Aequorea victoria. It is reported to be a rapidly-maturing weak dimer with moderate acid sensitivity.
   6324..8072    +  CDS            ATL2: ATLA2_HUMAN - Also known as ARL6IP2. Experimental evidence at protein level: Swiss-Prot protein existence level 1. GTPase tethering membranes through formation of trans- homooligomers and mediating homotypic fusion of endoplasmic reticulum membranes. Functions in endoplasmic reticulum tubular network biogenesis (PubMed:18270207, PubMed:19665976, PubMed:27619977). From Homo sapiens (Human).
   8081..8105    -  protein_bind   attB2: mutant version of attB; recombination site for the Gateway® BP reaction BP Clonase™
   8136..8724    +  misc_feature   WPRE: woodchuck hepatitis virus posttranscriptional regulatory element
   8775..9274    +  promoter       PGK promoter: mouse phosphoglycerate kinase 1 promoter
   9288..10091   +  CDS            NeoR/KanR: aminoglycoside phosphotransferase from Tn5; aph(3')-II (or nptII); confers resistance to neomycin, kanamycin, and G418 (Geneticin®)
  10165..10302   +  CDS            nef (fragment): NEF_HV1LA - Experimental evidence at protein level: Swiss-Prot protein existence level 1. Extracellular Nef protein targets CD4(+) T-lymphocytes for apoptosis by interacting with CXCR4 surface receptors. From Human immunodeficiency virus type 1 group M subtype B (isolate Lai) (HIV-1).
  10288..10468   +  LTR            5' LTR (truncated): truncated 5' long terminal repeat (LTR) from HIV-1
  10540..10661   +  polyA_signal   SV40 poly(A) signal: SV40 polyadenylation signal
  10701..10836   +  rep_origin     SV40 ori: SV40 origin of replication
  10857..10875   -  promoter       T7 promoter: promoter for bacteriophage T7 RNA polymerase
  10883..11038   +  CDS            lacZα (fragment): LacZα fragment of β-galactosidase; lacZ fragment
  11043..11471   +  rep_origin     f1 ori (sequence partly withheld): f1 bacteriophage origin of replication; arrow indicates direction of (+) strand synthesis
