>Addgene plasmid #109020 | pLenti-X1-Neo-GFP-ATL2 | addgene full sequence | sequence record 217182 | Addgene NGS Result
GGAATTAGCTTGGTACTAATACGACTCACTATAGGGAGACCCAAGCTGGCTAGGTAAGCTTGGTACCGAG
CTCGGATCCATGGTGAGCAAGGGCGAGGAGCTGTTCACCGGGGTGGTGCCCATCCTGGTCGAGCTGGACG
GCGACGTAAACGGCCACAAGTTCAGCGTGTCCGGCGAGGGCGAGGGCGATGCCACCTACGGCAAGCTGAC
CCTGAAGTTCATCTGCACCACCGGCAAGCTGCCCGTGCCCTGGCCCACCCTCGTGACCACCCTGACCTAC
GGCGTGCAGTGCTTCAGCCGCTACCCCGACCACATGAAGCAGCACGACTTCTTCAAGTCCGCCATGCCCG
AAGGCTACGTCCAGGAGCGCACCATCTTCTTCAAGGACGACGGCAACTACAAGACCCGCGCCGAGGTGAA
GTTCGAGGGCGACACCCTGGTGAACCGCATCGAGCTGAAGGGCATCGACTTCAAGGAGGACGGCAACATC
CTGGGGCACAAGCTGGAGTACAACTACAACAGCCACAACGTCTATATCATGGCCGACAAGCAGAAGAACG
GCATCAAGGTGAACTTCAAGATCCGCCACAACATCGAGGACGGCAGCGTGCAGCTCGCCGACCACTACCA
GCAGAACACCCCCATCGGCGACGGCCCCGTGCTGCTGCCCGACAACCACTACCTGAGCACCCAGTCCGCC
CTGAGCAAAGACCCCAACGAGAAGCGCGATCACATGGTCCTGCTGGAGTTCGTGACCGCCGCCGGGATCA
CTCTCGGCATGGACGAGCTGTACAAGGGTGGATCTGGAGGTTCTGGTGGAATGGCGGAGGGGGACGAGGC
AGCGCGAGGGCAGCAACCGCACCAGGGGCTGCGGCGCCGGCGACGGACCAGCGACCCAAGCGCCGCGGTT
AACCACGTCTCGTCCACGACCTCCCTAGGTGAGAATTATGAAGATGATGACCTAGTAAATTCTGATGAGG
TTATGAAGAAACCATGTCCAGTACAGATTGTTCTTGCTCATGAAGATGACCATAACTTTGAACTTGATGA
AGAAGCTTTGGAGCAGATATTGCTACAGGAGCACATACGAGATCTTAACATAGTAGTGGTATCTGTGGCA
GGAGCTTTTCGTAAAGGGAAGTCATTTCTACTGGACTTCATGCTTAGATACATGTATAACAAGGATTCTC
AAAGTTGGATTGGTGGAAACAATGAACCATTGACAGGCTTTACATGGCGAGGTGGCTGTGAAAGAGAAAC
AACAGGCATACAAGTTTGGAATGAAGTATTTGTGATTGACAGACCTAATGGAACTAAAGTTGCTGTGCTG
CTTATGGATACCCAGGGTGCCTTTGATAGCCAGTCAACTATCAAAGACTGTGCAACGGTGTTTGCTCTGA
GCACTATGACTAGCTCTGTCCAGGTATATAATCTGTCTCAGAATATTCAAGAAGATGATCTTCAACATTT
GCAATTATTTACAGAGTATGGAAGACTTGCGATGGAAGAAATCTACCAGAAACCATTTCAGACATTAATG
TTTTTGATTCGAGATTGGAGCTATCCTTATGAACATTCATATGGTTTGGAAGGTGGAAAGCAATTTCTTG
AAAAGAGATTACAGGTAAAACAAAATCAACATGAAGAGCTTCAGAATGTAAGGAAGCACATACACAATTG
TTTCTCAAATCTTGGTTGCTTCCTTTTGCCACATCCTGGTCTTAAAGTTGCAACTAATCCTAGTTTTGAT
GGGAGATTGAAAGATATTGATGAAGACTTTAAACGCGAGCTTCGAAATCTGGTTCCATTGCTGCTTGCCC
CTGAAAATTTGGTAGAAAAAGAGATAAGTGGATCTAAAGTCACTTGTAGAGATCTTGTAGAATATTTTAA
GGCTTACATCAAAATCTATCAAGGAGAAGAACTTCCACATCCAAAGTCCATGCTTCAGGCAACAGCTGAA
GCTAATAATCTTGCTGCAGTAGCAGGAGCAAGAGATACCTATTGTAAAAGTATGGAACAGGTATGTGGAG
GGGACAAGCCTTACATTGCACCTTCAGATCTGGAGCGAAAACACTTGGATCTCAAGGAAGTGGCGATAAA
ACAATTTCGTTCAGTAAAAAAGATGGGTGGAGATGAGTTCTGCCGTCGTTATCAGGACCAGCTTGAAGCT
GAAATTGAAGAAACCTATGCAAATTTTATAAAGCACAATGATGGCAAAAATATCTTCTATGCTGCTCGTA
CCCCAGCCACACTGTTTGCGGTCATGTTTGCTATGTATATAATCTCAGGACTGACTGGCTTCATTGGCCT
AAACTCTATAGCTGTCTTGTGTAACCTTGTCATGGGGTTAGCACTGATATTTCTTTGTACTTGGGCATAT
GTTAAATACTCTGGGGAGTTCAGAGAAATTGGAACAGTGATTGATCAGATTGCTGAAACACTATGGGAAC
AGGTATTGAAGCCCCTGGGTGATAATTTGATGGAGGAAAACATAAGGCAGTCTGTAACAAACTCTATCAA
AGCAGGCCTGACTGACCAGGTGTCTCATCATGCCAGATTAAAGACAGACTGATCTAGACCCAGCTTTCTT
GTACAAAGTGGTTGATATCCAGCACAGTGGCGGCCGCTCGACAATCAACCTCTGGATTACAAAATTTGTG
AAAGATTGACTGGTATTCTTAACTATGTTGCTCCTTTTACGCTATGTGGATACGCTGCTTTAATGCCTTT
GTATCATGCTATTGCTTCCCGTATGGCTTTCATTTTCTCCTCCTTGTATAAATCCTGGTTGCTGTCTCTT
TATGAGGAGTTGTGGCCCGTTGTCAGGCAACGTGGCGTGGTGTGCACTGTGTTTGCTGACGCAACCCCCA
CTGGTTGGGGCATTGCCACCACCTGTCAGCTCCTTTCCGGGACTTTCGCTTTCCCCCTCCCTATTGCCAC
GGCGGAACTCATCGCCGCCTGCCTTGCCCGCTGCTGGACAGGGGCTCGGCTGTTGGGCACTGACAATTCC
GTGGTGTTGTCGGGGAAGCTGACGTCCTTTCCATGGCTGCTCGCCTGTGTTGCCACCTGGATTCTGCGCG
GGACGTCCTTCTGCTACGTCCCTTCGGCCCTCAATCCAGCGGACCTTCCTTCCCGCGGCCTGCTGCCGGC
TCTGCGGCCTCTTCCGCGTCTTCGCCTTCGCCCTCAGACGAGTCGGATCTCCCTTTGGGCCGCCTCCCCG
CCTGGACCTGCAGGATTCTGCAGATATCCGGACTAGTGATCTAATTCTACCGGGTAGGGGAGGCGCTTTT
CCCAAGGCAGTCTGGAGCATGCGCTTTAGCAGCCCCGCTGGGCACTTGGCGCTACACAAGTGGCCTCTGG
CCTCGCACACATTCCACATCCACCGGTAGGCGCCAACCGGCTCCGTTCTTTGGTGGCCCCTTCGCGCCAC
CTTCTACTCCTCCCCTAGTCAGGAAGTTCCCCCCCGCCCCGCAGCTCGCGTCGTGCAGGACGTGACAAAT
GGAAGTAGCACGTCTCACTAGTCTCGTGCAGATGGACAGCACCGCTGAGCAATGGAAGCGGGTAGGCCTT
TGGGGCAGCGGCCAATAGCAGCTTTGCTCCTTCGCTTTCTGGGCTCAGAGGCTGGGAAGGGGTGGGTCCG
GGGGCGGGCTCAGGGGCGGGCTCAGGGGCGGGGCGGGCGCCCGAAGGTCCTCCGGAGGCCCGGCATTCTG
CACGCTTCAAAAGCGCACGTCTGCCGCGCTGTTCTCCTCTTCCTCATCTCCGGGCCTTTCGACCTGCAGC
CAATATGGGATCGGCCATTGAACAAGATGGATTGCACGCAGGTTCTCCGGCCGCTTGGGTGGAGAGGCTA
TTCGGCTATGACTGGGCACAACAGACAATCGGCTGCTCTGATGCCGCCGTGTTCCGGCTGTCAGCGCAGG
GGCGCCCGGTTCTTTTTGTCAAGACCGACCTGTCCGGTGCCCTGAATGAACTGCAGGACGAGGCAGCGCG
GCTATCGTGGCTGGCCACGACGGGCGTTCCTTGCGCAGCTGTGCTCGACGTTGTCACTGAAGCGGGAAGG
GACTGGCTGCTATTGGGCGAAGTGCCGGGGCAGGATCTCCTGTCATCTCACCTTGCTCCTGCCGAGAAAG
TATCCATCATGGCTGATGCAATGCGGCGGCTGCATACGCTTGATCCGGCTACCTGCCCATTCGACCACCA
AGCGAAACATCGCATCGAGCGAGCACGTACTCGGATGGAAGCCGGTCTTGTCGATCAGGATGATCTGGAC
GAAGAGCATCAGGGGCTCGCGCCAGCCGAACTGTTCGCCAGGCTCAAGGCGCGCATGCCCGACGGCGAGG
ATCTCGTCGTGACCCATGGCGATGCCTGCTTGCCGAATATCATGGTGGAAAATGGCCGCTTTTCTGGATT
CATCGACTGTGGCCGGCTGGGTGTGGCGGACCGCTATCAGGACATAGCGTTGGCTACCCGTGATATTGCT
GAAGAGCTTGGCGGCGAATGGGCTGACCGCTTCCTCGTGCTTTACGGTATCGCCGCTCCCGATTCGCAGC
GCATCGCCTTCTATCGCCTTCTTGACGAGTTCTTCTGAACGCGTCGCCCGCCCCACGACCCGCAGCGCCC
GACCGAAAGGAGCGCACGACCCCATGCATCTCGAGGGCCCGGTACCTTTAAGACCAATGACTTACAAGGC
AGCTGTAGATCTTAGCCACTTTTTAAAAGAAAAGGGGGGACTGGAAGGGCTAGCTCACTCCCAACGAAGA
CAAGATCTGCTTTTTGCTTGTACTGGGTCTCTCTGGTTAGACCAGATCTGAGCCTGGGAGCTCTCTGGCT
AACTAGGGAACCCACTGCTTAAGCCTCAATAAAGCTTGCCTTGAGTGCTTCAAGTAGTGTGTGCCCGTCT
GTTGTGTGACTCTGGTAACTAGAGATCCCTCAGACCCTTTTAGTCAGTGTGGAAAATCTCTAGCAGTAGT
AGTTCATGTCATCTTATTATTCAGTATTTATAACTTGCAAAGAAATGAATATCAGAGAGTGAGAGGAACT
TGTTTATTGCAGCTTATAATGGTTACAAATAAAGCAATAGCATCACAAATTTCACAAATAAAGCATTTTT
TTCACTGCATTCTAGTTGTGGTTTGTCCAAACTCATCAATGTATCTTATCATGTCTGGCTCTAGCTATCC
CGCCCCTAACTCCGCCCATCCCGCCCCTAACTCCGCCCAGTTCCGCCCATTCTCCGCCCCATGGCTGACT
AATTTTTTTTATTTATGCAGAGGCCGAGGCCGCCTCGGCCTCTGAGCTATTCCAGAAGTAGTGAGGAGGC
TTTTTTGGAGGCCTAGGGACGTACCCAATTCGCCCTATAGTGAGTCGTATTACGCGCGCTCACTGGCCGT
CGTTTTACAACGTCGTGACTGGGAAAACCCTGGCGTTACCCAACTTAATCGCCTTGCAGCACATCCCCCT
TTCGCCAGCTGGCGTAATAGCGAAGAGGCCCGCACCGATCGCCCTTCCCAACAGTTGCGCAGCCTGAATG
GCGAATGGG
[124 nt withheld, positions 5540-5663]
C
[91 nt withheld, positions 5665-5755]
A
[49 nt withheld, positions 5757-5805]
CCTTTGACGTTGGAGTCCACGTTCTTT
[37 nt withheld, positions 5833-5869]
ACCCTATCTCGGTCTATTCTTTTGATTTATAAGGGATTTTGCCGATTTCGGCCTATTGGTTAAAAAATGA
GCTGATTTAACAAAAATTTAACGCGAATTTTAACAAAATATTAACGCTTACAATTTAGGTGGCACTTTTC
GGGGAAATGTGCGCGGAACCCCTATTTGTTTATTTTTCTAAATACATTCAAATATGTATCCGCTCATGAG
ACAATAACCCTGATAAATGCTTCAATAATATTGAAAAAGGAAGAGTATGAGTATTCAACATTTCCGTGTC
GCCCTTATTCCCTTTTTTGCGGCATTTTGCCTTCCTGTTTTTGCTCACCCAGAAACGCTGGTGAAAGTAA
AAGATGCTGAAGATCAGTTGGGTGCACGAGTGGGTTACATCGAACTGGATCTCAACAGCGGTAAGATCCT
TGAGAGTTTTCGCCCCGAAGAACGTTTTCCAATGATGAGCACTTTTAAAGTTCTGCTATGTGGCGCGGTA
TTATCCCGTATTGACGCCGGGCAAGAGCAACTCGGTCGCCGCATACACTATTCTCAGAATGACTTGGTTG
AGTACTCACCAGTCACAGAAAAGCATCTTACGGATGGCATGACAGTAAGAGAATTATGCAGTGCTGCCAT
AACCATGAGTGATAACACTGCGGCCAACTTACTTCTGACAACGATCGGAGGACCGAAGGAGCTAACCGCT
TTTTTGCACAACATGGGGGATCATGTAACTCGCCTTGATCGTTGGGAACCGGAGCTGAATGAAGCCATAC
CAAACGACGAGCGTGACACCACGATGCCTGTAGCAATGGCAACAACGTTGCGCAAACTATTAACTGGCGA
ACTACTTACTCTAGCTTCCCGGCAACAATTAATAGACTGGATGGAGGCGGATAAAGTTGCAGGACCACTT
CTGCGCTCGGCCCTTCCGGCTGGCTGGTTTATTGCTGATAAATCTGGAGCCGGTGAGCGTGGGTCTCGCG
GTATCATTGCAGCACTGGGGCCAGATGGTAAGCCCTCCCGTATCGTAGTTATCTACACGACGGGGAGTCA
GGCAACTATGGATGAACGAAATAGACAGATCGCTGAGATAGGTGCCTCACTGATTAAGCATTGGTAACTG
TCAGACCAAGTTTACTCATATATACTTTAGATTGATTTAAAACTTCATTTTTAATTTAAAAGGATCTAGG
TGAAGATCCTTTTTGATAATCTCATGACCAAAATCCCTTAACGTGAGTTTTCGTTCCACTGAGCGTCAGA
CCCCGTAGAAAAGATCAAAGGATCTTCTTGAGATCCTTTTTTTCTGCGCGTAATCTGCTGCTTGCAAACA
AAAAAACCACCGCTACCAGCGGTGGTTTGTTTGCCGGATCAAGAGCTACCAACTCTTTTTCCGAAGGTAA
CTGGCTTCAGCAGAGCGCAGATACCAAATACTGTTCTTCTAGTGTAGCCGTAGTTAGGCCACCACTTCAA
GAACTCTGTAGCACCGCCTACATACCTCGCTTTGCTAATCCTGTTACCAGTGGCTGCTGCCAGTGGCGAT
AAGTCGTGTCTTACCGGGTTGGACTCAAGACGATAGTTACCGGATAAGGCGCAGCGGTCGGGCTGAACGG
GGGGTTCGTGCACACAGCCCAGCTTGGAGCGAACGACCTACACCGAACTGAGATACCTACAGCGTGAGCT
ATGAGAAAGCGCCACGCTTCCCGAAGGGAGAAAGGCGGACAGGTATCCGGTAAGCGGCAGGGTCGGAACA
GGAGAGCGCACGAGGGAGCTTCCAGGGGGAAACGCCTGGTATCTTTATAGTCCTGTCGGGTTTCGCCACC
TCTGACTTGAGCGTCGATTTTTGTGATGCTCGTCAGGGGGGCGGAGCCTATGGAAAAACGCCAGCAACGC
GGCCTTTTTACGGTTCCTGGCCTTTTGCTGGCCTTTTGCTCACATGTTCTTTCCTGCGTTATCCCCTGAT
TCTGTGGATAACCGTATTACCGCCTTTGAGTGAGCTGATACCGCTCGCCGCAGCCGAACGACCGAGCGCA
GCGAGTCAGTGAGCGAGGAAGCGGAAGAGCGCCCAATACGCAAACCGCCTCTCCCCGCGCGTTGGCCGAT
TCATTAATGCAGCTGGCACGACAGGTTTCCCGACTGGAAAGCGGGCAGTGAGCGCAACGCAATTAATGTG
AGTTAGCTCACTCATTAGGCACCCCAGGCTTTACACTTTATGCTTCCGGCTCGTATGTTGTGTGGAATTG
TGAGCGGATAACAATTTCACACAGGAAACAGCTATGACCATGATTACGCCAAGCGCGCAATTAACCCTCA
CTAAAGGGAACAAAAGCTGGAGCTGCAAGCTTAATGTAGTCTTATGCAATACTCTTGTAGTCTTGCAACA
TGGTAACGATGAGTTAGCAACATGCCTTACAAGGAGAGAAAAAGCACCGTGCATGCCGATTGGTGGAAGT
AAGGTGGTACGATCGTGCCTTATTAGGAAGGCAACAGACGGGTCTGACATGGATTGGACGAACCACTGAA
TTGCCGCATTGCAGAGATATTGTATTTAAGTGCCTAGCTCGATACATAAACGGGTCTCTCTGGTTAGACC
AGATCTGAGCCTGGGAGCTCTCTGGCTAACTAGGGAACCCACTGCTTAAGCCTCAATAAAGCTTGCCTTG
AGTGCTTCAAGTAGTGTGTGCCCGTCTGTTGTGTGACTCTGGTAACTAGAGATCCCTCAGACCCTTTTAG
TCAGTGTGGAAAATCTCTAGCAGTGGCGCCCGAACAGGGACTTGAAAGCGAAAGGGAAACCAGAGGAGCT
CTCTCGACGCAGGACTCGGCTTGCTGAAGCGCGCACGGCAAGAGGCGAGGGGCGGCGACTGGTGAGTACG
CCAAAAATTTTGACTAGCGGAGGCTAGAAGGAGAGAGATGGGTGCGAGAGCGTCAGTATTAAGCGGGGGA
GAATTAGATCGCGATGGGAAAAAATTCGGTTAAGGCCAGGGGGAAAGAAAAAATATAAATTAAAACATAT
AGTATGGGCAAGCAGGGAGCTAGAACGATTCGCAGTTAATCCTGGCCTGTTAGAAACATCAGAAGGCTGT
AGACAAATACTGGGACAGCTACAACCATCCCTTCAGACAGGATCAGAAGAACTTAGATCATTATATAATA
CAGTAGCAACCCTCTATTGTGTGCATCAAAGGATAGAGATAAAAGACACCAAGGAAGCTTTAGACAAGAT
AGAGGAAGAGCAAAACAAAAGTAAGACCACCGCACAGCAAGCGGCCGCTGATCTTCAGACCTGGAGGAGG
AGATATGAGGGACAATTGGAGAAGTGAATTATATAAATATAAAGTAGTAAAAATTGAACCATTAGGAGTA
GCACCCACCAAGGCAAAGAGAAGAGTGGTGCAGAGAGAAAAAAGAGCAGTGGGAATAGGAGCTTTGTTCC
TTGGGTTCTTGGGAGCAGCAGGAAGCACTATGGGCGCAGCGTCAATGACGCTGACGGTACAGGCCAGACA
ATTATTGTCTGGTATAGTGCAGCAGCAGAACAATTTGCTGAGGGCTATTGAGGCGCAACAGCATCTGTTG
CAACTCACAGTCTGGGGCATCAAGCAGCTCCAGGCAAGAATCCTGGCTGTGGAAAGATACCTAAAGGATC
AACAGCTCCTGGGGATTTGGGGTTGCTCTGGAAAACTCATTTGCACCACTGCTGTGCCTTGGAATGCTAG
TTGGAGTAATAAATCTCTGGAACAGATTTGGAATCACACGACCTGGATGGAGTGGGACAGAGAAATTAAC
AATTACACAAGCTTAATACACTCCTTAATTGAAGAATCGCAAAACCAGCAAGAAAAGAATGAACAAGAAT
TATTGGAATTAGATAAATGGGCAAGTTTGTGGAATTGGTTTAACATAACAAATTGGCTGTGGTATATAAA
ATTATTCATAATGATAGTAGGAGGCTTGGTAGGTTTAAGAATAGTTTTTGCTGTACTTTCTATAGTGAAT
AGAGTTAGGCAGGGATATTCACCATTATCGTTTCAGACCCACCTCCCAACCCCGAGGGGACCCGACAGGC
CCGAAGGAATAGAAGAAGAAGGTGGAGAGAGAGACAGAGACAGATCCATTCGATTAGTGAACGGATCTCG
ACGGTATCGGTTAACTTTTAAAAGAAAAGGGGGGATTGGGGGGTACAGTGCAGGGGAAAGAATAGTAGAC
ATAATAGCAACAGACATACAAACTAAAGAATTACAAAAACAAATTACAAAATTCAAAATTTTATCGTCCA
GTGTGGTGGAATTCTGCAGATATCAACAAGTTTGTACAAAAAAGCAGGCTCCACCATGGGAACCGACATT
GATTATTGACTAGGCTTTTGCAAAAAGCTTTGCAAAGATGGATAAAGTTTTAAACAGAGAGGAATCTTTG
CAGCTAATGGACCTTCTAGGTCTTGAAAGGAGTGGGAATTGGCTCCGGTGCCCGTCAGTGGGCAGAGCGC
ACATCGCCCACAGTCCCCGAGAAGTTGGGGGGAGGGGTCGGCAATTGAACCGGTGCCTAGAGAAGGTGGC
GCGGGGTAAACTGGGAAAGTGATGTCGTGTACTGGCTCCGCCTTTTTCCCGAGGGTGGGGGAGAACCGTA
TATAAGTGCAGTAGTCGCCGTGAACGTTCTTTTTCGCAACGGGTTTGCCGCCAGAACACAGGTAAGTGCC
GTGTGTGGTTCCCGCGGGCCTGGCCTCTTTACGGGTTATGGCCCTTGCGTGCCTTGAATTACTTCCACCT
GGCTGCAGTACGTGATTCTTGATCCCGAGCTTCGGGTTGGAAGTGGGTGGGAGAGTTCGAGGCCTTGCGC
TTAAGGAGCCCCTTCGCCTCGTGCTTGAGTTGAGGCCTGGCCTGGGCGCTGGGGCCGCCGCGTGCGAATC
TGGTGGCACCTTCGCGCCTGTCTCGCTGCTTTCGATAAGTCTCTAGCCATTTAAAATTTTTGATGACCTG
CTGCGACGCTTTTTTTCTGGCAAGATAGTCTTGTAAATGCGGGCCAAGATCTGCACACTGGTATTTCGGT
TTTTGGGGCCGCGGGCGGCGACGGGGCCCGTGCGTCCCAGCGCACATGTTCGGCGAGGCGGGGCCTGCGA
GCGCGGCCACCGAGAATCGGACGGGGGTAGTCTCAAGCTGGCCGGCCTGCTCTGGTGCCTGGCCTCGCGC
CGCCGTGTATCGCCCCGCCCTGGGCGGCAAGGCTGGCCCGGTCGGCACCAGTTGCGTGAGCGGAAAGATG
GCCGCTTCCCGGCCCTGCTGCAGGGAGCTCAAAATGGAGGACGCGGCGCTCGGGAGAGCGGGCGGGTGAG
TCACCCACACAAAGGAAAAGGGCCTTTCCGTCCTCAGCCGTCGCTTCATGTGACTCCACGGAGTACCGGG
CGCCGTCCAGGCACCTCGATTAGTTCTCGAGCTTTTGGAGTACGTCGTCTTTAGGTTGGGGGGAGGGGTT
TTATGCGATGGAGTTTCCCCACACTGAGTGGGTGGAGACTGAAGTTAGGCCAGCTTGGCACTTGATGTAA
TTCTCCTTGGAATTTGCCCTTTTTGAGTTTGGATCTTGGTTCATTCTCAAGCCTCAGACAGTGGTTCAAA
GTTTTTTTCTTCCATTTCAGGTGTCGTGA
Features (pLannotate 1.2.2; 33 found; start..end, strand, type, name):
     17..35      +  promoter       T7 promoter: promoter for bacteriophage T7 RNA polymerase
     80..796     +  CDS            EGFP: EGFP is a basic (constitutively fluorescent) green fluorescent protein published in 1996, derived from Aequorea victoria. It is reported to be a rapidly-maturing weak dimer with moderate acid sensitivity.
    821..2569    +  CDS            ATL2: ATLA2_HUMAN - Also known as ARL6IP2. Experimental evidence at protein level: Swiss-Prot protein existence level 1. GTPase tethering membranes through formation of trans- homooligomers and mediating homotypic fusion of endoplasmic reticulum membranes. Functions in endoplasmic reticulum tubular network biogenesis (PubMed:18270207, PubMed:19665976, PubMed:27619977). From Homo sapiens (Human).
   2578..2602    -  protein_bind   attB2: mutant version of attB; recombination site for the Gateway® BP reaction BP Clonase™
   2633..3221    +  misc_feature   WPRE: woodchuck hepatitis virus posttranscriptional regulatory element
   3272..3771    +  promoter       PGK promoter: mouse phosphoglycerate kinase 1 promoter
   3785..4588    +  CDS            NeoR/KanR: aminoglycoside phosphotransferase from Tn5; aph(3')-II (or nptII); confers resistance to neomycin, kanamycin, and G418 (Geneticin®)
   4662..4799    +  CDS            nef (fragment): NEF_HV1LA - Experimental evidence at protein level: Swiss-Prot protein existence level 1. Extracellular Nef protein targets CD4(+) T-lymphocytes for apoptosis by interacting with CXCR4 surface receptors. From Human immunodeficiency virus type 1 group M subtype B (isolate Lai) (HIV-1).
   4785..4965    +  LTR            5' LTR (truncated): truncated 5' long terminal repeat (LTR) from HIV-1
   5037..5158    +  polyA_signal   SV40 poly(A) signal: SV40 polyadenylation signal
   5198..5333    +  rep_origin     SV40 ori: SV40 origin of replication
   5354..5372    -  promoter       T7 promoter: promoter for bacteriophage T7 RNA polymerase
   5380..5535    +  CDS            lacZα (fragment): LacZα fragment of β-galactosidase; lacZ fragment
   5540..5968    +  rep_origin     f1 ori (sequence partly withheld): f1 bacteriophage origin of replication; arrow indicates direction of (+) strand synthesis
   6021..6125    +  promoter       AmpR promoter: bla
   6126..6986    +  CDS            AmpR: β-lactamase; bla; confers resistance to ampicillin, carbenicillin, and related antibiotics
   7157..7745    +  rep_origin     ori: high-copy-number ColE1/pMB1/pBR322/pUC origin of replication
   7928..8020    +  CDS            lacI (fragment): lac repressor; lacI; The lac repressor binds to the lac operator to inhibit transcription in E. coli. This inhibition can be relieved by adding lactose or isopropyl-β-D-thiogalactopyranoside (IPTG).
   8033..8054    +  protein_bind   CAP binding site: CAP binding activates transcription in the presence of cAMP. E. coli catabolite activator protein
   8069..8099    +  promoter       lac promoter: promoter for the E. coli lac operon
   8103..8125    +  protein_bind   lac operator (fragment): The lac repressor binds to the lac operator to inhibit transcription in E. coli. This inhibition can be relieved by adding lactose or isopropyl-β-D-thiogalactopyranoside (IPTG). lac repressor encoded by lacI
   8168..8186    +  promoter       T3 promoter: promoter for bacteriophage T3 RNA polymerase
   8214..8440    +  promoter       RSV promoter: Rous sarcoma virus enhancer/promoter
   8441..8621    +  LTR            5' LTR (truncated): truncated 5' long terminal repeat (LTR) from HIV-1
   8668..8793    +  misc_feature   HIV-1 Ψ: packaging signal of human immunodeficiency virus type 1
   8777..9140    +  CDS            HIV-1 gag (fragment): gag protein from human immunodeficiency virus 1; gag
   9286..9519    +  misc_feature   RRE: The Rev response element (RRE) of HIV-1 allows for Rev-dependent mRNA export from the nucleus to the cytoplasm.
   9896..9996    +  CDS            Rev (fragment): human immunodeficiency virus 1 (HIV-1) Rev protein; rev; enhances nuclear export of unspliced and incompletely spliced viral mRNAs
  10015..10131   +  misc_feature   cPPT/CTS: central polypurine tract and central termination sequence of HIV-1
  10165..10189   +  protein_bind   attB1: mutant version of attB; recombination site for the Gateway® BP reaction BP Clonase™
  10204..10222   +  enhancer       CMV enhancer (fragment): human cytomegalovirus immediate early enhancer
  10247..10313   +  CDS            small t antigen (fragment): SV40 (simian virus 40) small t antigen
  10320..11498   +  promoter       EF-1α promoter: strong constitutive promoter for human elongation factor EF-1α
