[The description below was written by a language model from this plasmid's Addgene catalogue record and pLannotate feature annotations shown in this document.]
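Description:
pLenti-X1-Neo-GFP-ATL2 is an HIV-1-based lentiviral transfer plasmid of about 11.5 kb, built on the pLenti-X1-Neo backbone for stable expression of a cDNA in mammalian cells. In bacteria it is maintained through a high-copy ColE1/pUC-type origin and an ampicillin resistance gene. An f1 origin, lac promoter and lacZα remnants, and T3/T7 promoters are carried over from the parental cloning vector. The depositor notes suspected instability or leaky expression that makes the plasmid toxic to bacteria at the usual culture temperature, so reduced-temperature growth in a recombination-tolerant strain is advised.

The viral genome is transcribed from an RSV promoter fused to a truncated 5' LTR, an arrangement typical of Tat-independent, third-generation-style vectors. This is followed by the Ψ packaging signal with a gag fragment, the Rev response element for Rev-dependent nuclear export, and the cPPT/CTS element, which aids nuclear import of the reverse-transcribed genome. A second truncated LTR closes the provirus and is followed by an SV40 polyadenylation signal and SV40 origin.

Between attB1 and attB2 Gateway scars, a human EF-1α promoter drives EGFP fused to the N terminus of human atlastin-2 (ATL2), a GTPase that mediates homotypic fusion of endoplasmic reticulum membranes. A WPRE downstream enhances transcript expression. A separate mouse PGK promoter drives the neomycin resistance gene, so transduced cells can be selected with G418 or tracked by GFP fluorescence. The depositor and sequencing-derived feature tables match apart from their start coordinates. The construct was deposited with a study of atlastins in ER remodelling during selective autophagy, consistent with use for stable, visualisable ATL2 expression.
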