Addgene plasmid #109020: pLenti-X1-Neo-GFP-ATL2
Purpose: stable lentiviral expression of cDNA
Depositing lab: Jacob Corn. Depositing organization: University of California, Berkeley. Publication: Atlastins remodel the endoplasmic reticulum for selective autophagy. Liang JR, Lingeman E, Ahmed S, Corn JE. J Cell Biol. 2018 Aug 24. pii: jcb.201804185. doi: 10.1083/jcb.201804185. PubMed 30143524.
Backbone
  Vector backbone: pLenti-X1-Neo
  Backbone manufacturer: Michael Rape
  Backbone size w/o insert (bp): 9005
  Vector type: Mammalian Expression, Lentiviral
  Selectable markers: Neomycin (select with G418) ; GFP
Growth in bacteria
  Bacterial resistance: Ampicillin, 100 μg/mL
  Growth temperature: 30°C
  Growth strain: NEB Stable
  Copy number: High Copy
Gene/Insert
  Gene/Insert name: ATL2
  Species: H. sapiens (human)
  Insert size (bp): 2493
  Entrez Gene: ATL2 (a.k.a. ARL3IP2, ARL6IP2, aip-2, atlastin2)
  Promoter: EIF-1a promoter
  Tag / fusion protein: eGFP (N terminal on insert)
  Cloning method: Ligation Independent Cloning
  Sequencing primers: 5′ AGCCTCAGACAGTGGTTCAA; 3′ agcagcgtatccacatagcgt
Terms and licenses: Academic/Nonprofit Terms; Industry Terms: Not Available to Industry
Depositor comments: This ATL2 construct has suspected genomic instability and/or leaky expression that results in bacteria toxicity if grown at 37'C. We recommend bacteria culture at 30'C for 24-36hrs and in large batch for significant yield.
How to cite: pLenti-X1-Neo-GFP-ATL2 was a gift from Jacob Corn (Addgene plasmid # 109020 ; http://n2t.net/addgene:109020 ; RRID:Addgene_109020)
